>Addgene plasmid #157185 | pD649-HAsp-TMEM25-COMP5AP-AviTag-9xHis | depositor full sequence | sequence record 303479 | Full Sequence
TTTCAATATTATTGAAGCATTTATCAGGGTTATTGTCTCATGAGCGGATACATATTTGAATGTATTTAGA
AAAATAAACAAATAGGGGTCAGTGTTACAACCAATTAACCAATTCTGAACATTATCGCGAGCCCATTTAT
ACCTGAATATGGCTCATAACACCCCTTGCTCATGACCAAAATCCCTTAACGTGAGTTACGCGCGCGTCGT
TCCACTGAGCGTCAGACCCCGTAGAAAAGATCAAAGGATCTTCTTGAGATCCTTTTTTTCTGCGCGTAAT
CTGCTGCTTGCAAACAAAAAAACCACCGCTACCAGCGGTGGTTTGTTTGCCGGATCAAGAGCTACCAACT
CTTTTTCCGAAGGTAACTGGCTTCAGCAGAGCGCAGATACCAAATACTGTTCTTCTAGTGTAGCCGTAGT
TAGCCCACCACTTCAAGAACTCTGTAGCACCGCCTACATACCTCGCTCTGCTAATCCTGTTACCAGTGGC
TGCTGCCAGTGGCGATAAGTCGTGTCTTACCGGGTTGGACTCAAGACGATAGTTACCGGATAAGGCGCAG
CGGTCGGGCTGAACGGGGGGTTCGTGCACACAGCCCAGCTTGGAGCGAACGACCTACACCGAACTGAGAT
ACCTACAGCGTGAGCTATGAGAAAGCGCCACGCTTCCCGAAGGGAGAAAGGCGGACAGGTATCCGGTAAG
CGGCAGGGTCGGAACAGGAGAGCGCACGAGGGAGCTTCCAGGGGGAAACGCCTGGTATCTTTATAGTCCT
GTCGGGTTTCGCCACCTCTGACTTGAGCGTCGATTTTTGTGATGCTCGTCAGGGGGGCGGAGCCTATGGA
AAAACGCCAGCAACGCGGCCTTTTTACGGTTCCTGGCCTTTTGCTGGCCTTTTGCTCACATGTTCTTTCC
TGCGTTATCCCCTGATTCTGTGGATAACCGTATTACCGCCTTTGAGTGAGCTGATACCGCTCGCCGCAGC
CGAACGACCGAGCGCAGCGAGTCAGTGAGCGAGGAAGCGGAAGGCGAGAGTAGGGAACTGCCAGGCATCA
AACTAAGCAGAAGGCCCCTGACGGATGGCCTTTTTGCGTTTCTACAAACTCTTTCTGTGTTGTAAAACGA
CGGCCAGTCTTAAGCTCGGGCCCCCTGGGCGGTTCTGATAACGAGTAATCGTTAATCCGCAAATAACGTA
AAAACCCGCTTCGGCGGGTTTTTTTATGGGGGGAGTTTAGGGAAAGAGCATTTGTCAGAATATTTAAGGG
CGCCTGTCACTTTGCTTGATATATGAGAATTATTTAACCTTATAAATGAGAAAAAAGCAACGCACTTTAA
ATAAGATACGTTGCTTTTTCGATTGATGAACACCTATAATTAAACTATTCATCTATTATTTATGATTTTT
TGTATATACAATATTTCTAGTTTGTTAAAGAGAATTAAGAAAATAAATCTCGAAAATAATAAAGGGAAAA
TCAGTTTTTGATATCAAAATTATACATGTCAACGATAATACAAAATATAATACAAACTATAAGATGTTAT
CAGTATTTATTATCATTTAGAATAAATTTTGTGTCGCCCTTAATTGTGAGCGGATAACAATTACGAGCTT
CATGCACAGTGGCGTTGACTCAATATTGGCCATTAGCCATATTATTCATTGGTTATATAGCATAAATCAA
TATTGGCTATTGGCCATTGCATACGTTGTATCTATATCATAATATGTACATTTATATTGGCTCATGTCCA
ATATGACCGCCATGTTGGCATTGATTATTGACTAGTTATTAATAGTAATCAATTACGGGGTCATTAGTTC
ATAGCCCATATATGGAGTTCCGCGTTACATAACTTACGGTAAATGGCCCGCCTGGCTGACCGCCCAACGA
CCCCCGCCCATTGACGTCAATAATGACGTATGTTCCCATAGTAACGCCAATAGGGACTTTCCATTGACGT
CAATGGGTGGAGTATTTACGGTAAACTGCCCACTTGGCAGTACATCAAGTGTATCATATGCCAAGTACGC
CCCCTATTGACGTCAATGACGGTAAATGGCCCGCCTGGCATTATGCCCAGTACATGACCTTATGGGACTT
TCCTACTTGGCAGTACATCTACGTATTAGTCATCGCTATTACCATGGTGATGCGGTTTTGGCAGTACATC
AATGGGCGTGGATAGCGGTTTGACTCACGGGGATTTCCAAGTCTCCACCCCATTGACGTCAATGGGAGTT
TGTTTTGGCACCAAAATCAACGGGACTTTCCAAAATGTCGTAACAACTCCGCCCCATTGACGCAAATGGG
CGGTAGGCGTGTACGGTGGGAGGTCTATATAAGCAGAGCTCGTTTAGTGAACCGTCAGATCGCCTGGAGA
CGCCATCCACGCTGTTTTGACCTCCATAGAAGACACCGGGACCGATCCAGCCTCCGCGGCCGGGAACGGT
GCATTGGAACGCGGATTCCCCGTGCCAAGAGTGACGTAAGTACCGCCTATAGAGTCTATAGGCCCACCCC
CTTGGCTTCGTTAGAACGCGGCTACAATTAATACATAACCTTATGTATCATACACATACGATTTAGGTGA
CACTATAGAATAACATCCACTTTGCCTTTCTCTCCACAGGTGTCCACTCCCAGGTCCAACTGCACCTCGG
TTCTATCGAAAACGCGCCTGCTAGCGCCACCATGAAGACCATCATTGCCCTGAGCTACATCTTCTGCCTG
GTGTTCGCTGCGGCCGCCGAACTGGAACCTCAGATTGATGGACAGACATGGGCCGAGAGAGCCCTGAGAG
AAAACGAGAGACACGCCTTCACCTGTAGAGTGGCTGGTGGCCCTGGAACACCTAGACTGGCTTGGTATCT
GGACGGACAGCTGCAAGAGGCCAGCACAAGCAGACTGCTGTCTGTTGGCGGAGAGGCCTTTAGCGGCGGC
ACAAGCACTTTTACCGTGACAGCCCACAGAGCCCAGCACGAGCTGAATTGCAGCCTGCAAGATCCCAGAA
GCGGCAGATCAGCCAATGCCAGCGTGATCCTGAACGTGCAGTTCAAGCCTGAGATCGCCCAAGTGGGCGC
CAAGTACCAAGAAGCTCAAGGACCTGGACTGCTGGTGGTGCTGTTTGCCCTCGTTAGAGCCAATCCTCCT
GCCAACGTGACCTGGATCGATCAGGATGGCCCTGTGACCGTGAATACCAGCGACTTTCTGGTGCTGGACG
CCCAGAATTACCCCTGGCTGACCAATCACACAGTGCAGCTCCAGCTGAGATCTCTGGCCCACAATCTGAG
CGTGGTGGCCACAAATGATGTGGGCGTGACAAGCGCTTCTCTGCCTGCTCCTGGACTCCTGGCCACAAGA
GTTGAAGGCGCGCCGGAAGATCAAGTTGATCCAAGATTGATTGATGGCAAGGGCGGATCTCTGGAGGTGC
TGTTCCAGGGACCAGGCGGAAGCGGCAATCCCGGCGGCGATCTGGCCCCCCAGATGCTGCGCGAGCTGCA
GGAGACCAATGCCGCCCTGCAGGACGTGCGCGAGCTGCTGCGCCACCGCGTGAAGGAGATCACCTTCCTG
AAGAACACCGTGATGGAGTGCGACGCCTGCGGTATGCAGCCCTCTAGAGGCTCCGGCTCCATCATCCCAG
TTGAGGAGGAGAACCCGGACTTCTGGAACCGCGAGGCAGCCGAGGCCCTGGGTGCCGCCAAGAAGCTGCA
GCCTGCACAGACAGCCGCCAAGAACCTCATCATCTTCCTGGGCGATGGGATGGGGGTGTCTACGGTGACA
GCTGCCAGGATCCTAAAAGGGCAGAAGAAGGACAAACTGGGGCCTGAGATACCCCTGGCCATGGACCGCT
TCCCATATGTGGCTCTGTCCAAGACATACAATGTAGACAAACATGTGCCAGACAGTGGAGCCACAGCCAC
GGCCTACCTGTGCGGGGTCAAGGGCAACTTCCAGACCATTGGCTTGAGTGCAGCCGCCCGCTTTAACCAG
TGCAACACGACACGCGGCAACGAGGTCATCTCCGTGATGAATCGGGCCAAGAAAGCAGGGAAGTCAGTGG
GAGTGGTAACCACCACACGAGTGCAGCACGCCTCGCCAGCCGGCACCTACGCCCACACGGTGAACCGCAA
CTGGTACTCGGACGCCGACGTGCCTGCCTCGGCCCGCCAGGAGGGGTGCCAGGACATCGCTACGCAGCTC
ATCTCCAACATGGACATTGACGTGATCCTAGGTGGAGGCCGAAAGTACATGTTTCGCATGGGAACCCCAG
ACCCTGAGTACCCAGATGACTACAGCCAAGGTGGGACCAGGCTGGACGGGAAGAATCTGGTGCAGGAATG
GCTGGCGAAGCGCCAGGGTGCCCGGTATGTGTGGAACCGCACTGAGCTCATGCAGGCTTCCCTGGACCCG
TCTGTGACCCATCTCATGGGTCTCTTTGAGCCTGGAGACATGAAATACGAGATCCACCGAGACTCCACAC
TGGACCCCTCCCTGATGGAGATGACAGAGGCTGCCCTGCGCCTGCTGAGCAGGAACCCCCGCGGCTTCTT
CCTCTTCGTGGAGGGTGGTCGCATCGACCATGGTCATCATGAAAGCAGGGCTTACCGGGCACTGACTGAG
ACGATCATGTTCGACGACGCCATTGAGAGGGCGGGCCAGCTCACCAGCGAGGAGGACACGCTGAGCCTCG
TCACTGCCGACCACTCCCACGTCTTCTCCTTCGGAGGCTACCCCCTGCGAGGGAGCTCCATCTTCGGGCT
GGCCCCTGGCAAGGCCCGGGACAGGAAGGCCTACACGGTCCTCCTATACGGAAACGGTCCAGGCTATGTG
CTCAAGGACGGCGCCCGGCCGGATGTTACCGAGAGCGAGAGCGGGAGCCCCGAGTATCGGCAGCAGTCAG
CAGTGCCCCTGGACGAAGAGACCCACGCAGGCGAGGACGTGGCGGTGTTCGCGCGCGGCCCGCAGGCGCA
CCTGGTTCACGGCGTGCAGGAGCAGACCTTCATAGCGCACGTCATGGCCTTCGCCGCCTGCCTGGAGCCC
TACACCGCCTGCGACCTGGCGCCCCCCGCCGGCACCACCGACGCCGCGCACCCGGGTGGCGGAGGACTGA
ACGACATCTTCGAGGCTCAGAAAATCGAATGGCACGAACATCACCATCACCATCACCATCACCATTAAGG
CCGGCCTGTAGTCACTGGCACAACGCGTTACCCGGTAAGCCAATCGGGTATACACGGTCGTCATACTGCA
GACAGGGTTCTTCTACTTTGCAAGATAGTCTTGAGTAGTAAAATAAATAGATAGAGAAAATCAGCCTCGA
CTGTGCCTTCTAGTTGCCAGCCATCTGTTGTTTGCCCCTCCCCCGTGCCTTCCTTGACCCTGGAAGGTGC
CACTCCCACTGTCCTTTCCTAATAAAATGAGGAAATTGCATCACAACACTCAACCCTATCTCGGTCTATT
CTTTTGATTTATAAGGGATTTTGCCGATTTCGGCCTATTGGTTAAAAAATGAGCTGATTTAACAAAAATT
TAACGCGAATTAATTCTGTGGAATGTGTGTCAGTTAGGGTGTGGAAAGTCCCCAGGCTCCCCAGCAGGCA
GAAGTATGCAAAGCATGCATCTCAATTAGTCAGCAACCAGGTGTGGAAAGTCCCCAGGCTCCCCAGCAGG
CAGAAGTATGCAAAGCATGCATCTCAATTAGTCAGCAACCATAGTCCCGCCCCTAACTCCGCCCATCCCG
CCCCTAACTCCGCCCAGTTCCGCCCATTCTCCGCCCCATGGCTGACTAATTTTTTTTATTTATGCAGAGG
CCGAGGCCGCCTCTGCCTCTGAGCTATTCCAGAAGTAGTGAGGAGGCTTTTTTGGAGGCCTAGGCTTTTG
CAAAAAGCTCCCGGGAGCTTGTATATCCATTTTCGGATCTGATCAGCACGTGTTGACAATTAATCATCGG
CATAGTATATCGGCATAGTATAATACGACAAGGTGAGGAACTAAACCATGACCGAGTACAAGCCCACGGT
GCGCCTCGCCACCCGCGACGACGTCCCCAGGGCCGTACGCACCCTCGCCGCCGCGTTCGCCGACTACCCC
GCCACGCGCCACACCGTCGATCCGGACCGCCACATCGAGCGGGTCACCGAGCTGCAAGAACTCTTCCTCA
CGCGCGTCGGGCTCGACATCGGCAAGGTGTGGGTCGCGGACGACGGCGCCGCGGTGGCGGTCTGGACCAC
GCCGGAGAGCGTCGAAGCGGGGGCGGTGTTCGCCGAGATCGGCCCGCGCATGGCCGAGTTGAGCGGTTCC
CGGCTGGCCGCGCAGCAACAGATGGAAGGCCTCCTGGCGCCGCACCGGCCCAAGGAGCCCGCGTGGTTCC
TGGCCACCGTCGGCGTCTCGCCCGACCACCAGGGCAAGGGTCTGGGCAGCGCCGTCGTGCTCCCCGGAGT
GGAGGCGGCCGAGCGCGCCGGGGTGCCCGCCTTCCTGGAGACATCCGCGCCCCGCAACCTCCCCTTCTAC
GAGCGGCTCGGCTTCACCGTCACCGCCGACGTCGAGGTGCCCGAAGGACCGCGCACCTGGTGCATGACCC
GCAAGCCCGGTGCCTGACACGTGCTACGAGATTTCGATTCCACCGCCGCCTTCTATGAAAGGTTGGGCTT
CGGAATCGTTTTCCGGGACGCCGGCTGGATGATCCTCCAGCGCGGGGATCTCATGCTGGAGTTCTTCGCC
CACCCCAACTTGTTTATTGCAGCTTATAATGGTTACAAATAAAGCAATAGCATCACAAATTTCACAAATA
AAGCATTTTTTTCACTGCATTCTAGTTGTGGTTTGTCCAAACTCATCAATGTATCTTATCATGTCTGTAT
ACCGTCGACCTCTAGCTAGAGCTTGGCGTAATCATGGTCATTACCAATGCTTAATCAGTGAGGCACCTAT
CTCAGCGATCTGTCTATTTCGTTCATCCATAGTTGCCTGACTCCCCGTCGTGTAGATAACTACGATACGG
GAGGGCTTACCATCTGGCCCCAGCGCTGCGATGATACCGCGAGAACCACGCTCACCGGCTCCGGATTTAT
CAGCAATAAACCAGCCAGCCGGAAGGGCCGAGCGCAGAAGTGGTCCTGCAACTTTATCCGCCTCCATCCA
GTCTATTAATTGTTGCCGGGAAGCTAGAGTAAGTAGTTCGCCAGTTAATAGTTTGCGCAACGTTGTTGCC
ATCGCTACAGGCATCGTGGTGTCACGCTCGTCGTTTGGTATGGCTTCATTCAGCTCCGGTTCCCAACGAT
CAAGGCGAGTTACATGATCCCCCATGTTGTGCAAAAAAGCGGTTAGCTCCTTCGGTCCTCCGATCGTTGT
CAGAAGTAAGTTGGCCGCAGTGTTATCACTCATGGTTATGGCAGCACTGCATAATTCTCTTACTGTCATG
CCATCCGTAAGATGCTTTTCTGTGACTGGTGAGTACTCAACCAAGTCATTCTGAGAATAGTGTATGCGGC
GACCGAGTTGCTCTTGCCCGGCGTCAATACGGGATAATACCGCGCCACATAGCAGAACTTTAAAAGTGCT
CATCATTGGAAAACGTTCTTCGGGGCGAAAACTCTCAAGGATCTTACCGCTGTTGAGATCCAGTTCGATG
TAACCCACTCGTGCACCCAACTGATCTTCAGCATCTTTTACTTTCACCAGCGTTTCTGGGTGAGCAAAAA
CAGGAAGGCAAAATGCCGCAAAAAAGGGAATAAGGGCGACACGGAAATGTTGAATACTCATATTCTTCCT
T
Features (pLannotate 1.2.2; 24 found; start..end, strand, type, name):
    119..143     -  CDS            KanR (fragment): aminoglycoside phosphotransferase; aph(3')-Ia; confers resistance to kanamycin
    254..842     +  rep_origin     ori: high-copy-number ColE1/pMB1/pBR322/pUC origin of replication
   1067..1084    +  terminator     rrnB T2 terminator (fragment): transcription terminator T2 from the E. coli rrnB gene
   1109..1128    -  CDS            lacZα (fragment): LacZα fragment of β-galactosidase; lacZ fragment
   1584..1600    +  protein_bind   lac operator: The lac repressor binds to the lac operator to inhibit transcription in E. coli. This inhibition can be relieved by adding lactose or isopropyl-β-D-thiogalactopyranoside (IPTG). lac repressor encoded by lacI
   1843..2146    +  enhancer       CMV enhancer: human cytomegalovirus immediate early enhancer
   2147..2350    +  promoter       CMV promoter: human cytomegalovirus (CMV) immediate early promoter
   2486..2529    +  intron         CMV intron (fragment): modified intron A from human cytomegalovirus
   2581..2599    +  promoter       SP6 promoter: promoter for bacteriophage SP6 RNA polymerase
   2603..2640    +  CDS            IgH signal sequence (fragment): signal sequence from the mouse immunoglobulin heavy chain variable region
   2749..3366    +  CDS            TMEM25 (fragment): TMM25_HUMAN - Experimental evidence at protein level: Swiss-Prot protein existence level 1. In neurons, modulates the degradation of NMDA receptor GRIN2B subunit. Plays a role in the regulation of neuronal excitability. From Homo sapiens (Human).
   3463..3642    +  CDS            Comp (fragment): COMP_RAT - Experimental evidence at protein level: Swiss-Prot protein existence level 1. May play a role in the structural integrity of cartilage via its interaction with other extracellular matrix proteins such as the collagens and fibronectin. Can mediate the interaction of chondrocytes with the cartilage extracellular matrix through interaction with cell surface integrin receptors. Could play a role in the pathogenesis of osteoarthritis. Potent suppressor of apoptosis in both primary chondrocytes and transformed cells. Suppresses apoptosis by blocking the activation of caspase-3 and by indu
   3630..5082    +  CDS            SEAP (fragment): secreted alkaline phosphatase from human placenta The natural enzyme has a C-terminal transmembrane sequence that is replaced by a GPI anchor.
   5107..5148    +  CDS            AviTag™ (fragment): peptide tag that allows for enzymatic biotinylation
   5152..5175    +  CDS            8xHis: 8xHis affinity tag
   5321..5432    +  polyA_signal   bGH poly(A) signal: bovine growth hormone polyadenylation signal
   5433..5541    +  rep_origin     f1 ori (fragment): f1 bacteriophage origin of replication; arrow indicates direction of (+) strand synthesis
   5555..5884    +  promoter       SV40 promoter: SV40 enhancer and early promoter
   5932..5979    +  promoter       EM7 promoter: synthetic bacterial promoter&nbsp
   5998..6597    +  CDS            PuroR (fragment): puromycin N-acetyltransferase; pac from Streptomyces; confers resistance to puromycin
   6607..6732    +  CDS            ble (fragment): BLE_KLEPN - Experimental evidence at protein level: Swiss-Prot protein existence level 1. Binding protein with a strong affinity to the bleomycin family of antibiotics. Binds to CL990; an antimitotic-antibiotic compound. From Klebsiella pneumoniae.
   6727..6848    +  polyA_signal   SV40 poly(A) signal: SV40 polyadenylation signal
   6901..7761    -  CDS            AmpR: β-lactamase; bla; confers resistance to ampicillin, carbenicillin, and related antibiotics
   7764..89      -  promoter       AmpR promoter (fragment) (across the origin): bla
