[The description below was written by a language model from this plasmid's Addgene catalogue record and pLannotate feature annotations shown in this document.]
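Description:
pD649-HAsp-TMEM25-COMP5AP-AviTag-9xHis is a mammalian expression plasmid (7,771 nt in the sequence record) built on the pD649 backbone. It produces the extracellular domain of the human cell-surface protein TMEM25 as a secreted, multimerized reporter fusion. It is maintained in E. coli at high copy through a ColE1/pUC-type origin and selected with ampicillin via the β-lactamase gene. The feature table also shows an SV40 early/EM7 promoter cassette driving a puromycin N-acetyltransferase sequence with an SV40 poly(A) signal, which could allow puromycin selection in mammalian cells, although the catalogue entry does not mention this use. Short fragments annotated as KanR, lacZα, ble and f1 ori appear to be backbone remnants rather than functional elements.

The expression unit uses the CMV enhancer and promoter, followed by a fragment of CMV intron A and an SP6 promoter that also serves as a sequencing primer site. The open reading frame begins with a signal peptide: the name implies an HA-derived leader, whereas the annotation software matched part of it to an immunoglobulin heavy-chain signal sequence. The 618 bp TMEM25 ectodomain follows, cloned between retained NotI and AscI sites. It is fused at its C terminus to a segment of rat cartilage oligomeric matrix protein, whose coiled coil drives pentamer assembly, then human placental alkaline phosphatase, an AviTag for enzymatic biotinylation and a polyhistidine tag (named 9xHis; annotated as 8xHis), ending in a bGH poly(A) signal.

The pentameric, enzymatically detectable protein raises avidity for weak binding partners, which suits it to extracellular protein–protein interaction screens such as the human IgSF interactome study it comes from. The depositor notes that some plasmids in the collection may carry an IS4-like transposase insertion upstream of the CMV promoter; none is annotated here.
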