Addgene plasmid #157185: pD649-HAsp-TMEM25-COMP5AP-AviTag-9xHis
Purpose: Mammalian expression of cell-surface protein extracellular domain fused to COMP5AP-AviTag-9xHis. Protein is secreted from cells.
Depositing lab: Chris Garcia. Depositing organization: Stanford University. Publication: A Human IgSF Cell-Surface Interactome Reveals a Complex Network of Protein-Protein Interactions. Wojtowicz WM, Vielmetter J, Fernandes RA, Siepe DH, Eastman CL, Chisholm GB, Cox S, Klock H, Anderson PW, Rue SM, Miller JJ, Glaser SM, Bragstad ML, Vance J, Lam AW, Lesley SA, Zinn K, Garcia KC. Cell. 2020 Aug 20;182(4):1027-1043.e17. doi: 10.1016/j.cell.2020.07.025. PubMed 32822567.
Backbone
  Vector backbone: pD649
  Backbone size w/o insert (bp): 7153
  Vector type: Mammalian Expression
Growth in bacteria
  Bacterial resistance: Ampicillin, 100 μg/mL
  Growth temperature: 37°C
  Growth strain: DH5alpha
  Copy number: High Copy
Gene/Insert
  Gene/Insert name: TMEM25 (alt name: TMM25)
  Species: H. sapiens (human)
  Insert size (bp): 618
  Entrez Gene: TMEM25
  Promoter: CMV/SP6
  Tag / fusion protein: COMP5AP-AviTag-9xHis (C terminal on backbone)
  Cloning method: Restriction Enzyme; 5′ cloning site GCGGCCGC (not destroyed); 3′ cloning site GGCGCGCC (not destroyed)
  Sequencing primers: 5′ ATTTAGGTGACACTATAG; 3′ CGTCGCACTCCATCACGGTG
Resource information
  A portion of this plasmid was derived from a plasmid made by: synthesis by ThermoFisher
Terms and licenses: Academic/Nonprofit Terms; Industry Terms: Not Available to Industry
Depositor comments: Some plasmids in this collection may have an IS4-like element ISVsa5 family transposase upstream of the CMV promoter.
How to cite: pD649-HAsp-TMEM25-COMP5AP-AviTag-9xHis was a gift from Chris Garcia (Addgene plasmid # 157185 ; http://n2t.net/addgene:157185 ; RRID:Addgene_157185)
