>Addgene plasmid #157185 | pD649-HAsp-TMEM25-COMP5AP-AviTag-9xHis | depositor partial sequence | sequence record 303480 | insert (extracellular domain)
GAACTGGAACCTCAGATTGATGGACAGACATGGGCCGAGAGAGCCCTGAGAGAAAACGAGAGACACGCCT
TCACCTGTAGAGTGGCTGGTGGCCCTGGAACACCTAGACTGGCTTGGTATCTGGACGGACAGCTGCAAGA
GGCCAGCACAAGCAGACTGCTGTCTGTTGGCGGAGAGGCCTTTAGCGGCGGCACAAGCACTTTTACCGTG
ACAGCCCACAGAGCCCAGCACGAGCTGAATTGCAGCCTGCAAGATCCCAGAAGCGGCAGATCAGCCAATG
CCAGCGTGATCCTGAACGTGCAGTTCAAGCCTGAGATCGCCCAAGTGGGCGCCAAGTACCAAGAAGCTCA
AGGACCTGGACTGCTGGTGGTGCTGTTTGCCCTCGTTAGAGCCAATCCTCCTGCCAACGTGACCTGGATC
GATCAGGATGGCCCTGTGACCGTGAATACCAGCGACTTTCTGGTGCTGGACGCCCAGAATTACCCCTGGC
TGACCAATCACACAGTGCAGCTCCAGCTGAGATCTCTGGCCCACAATCTGAGCGTGGTGGCCACAAATGA
TGTGGGCGTGACAAGCGCTTCTCTGCCTGCTCCTGGACTCCTGGCCACAAGAGTTGAA
